>Addgene plasmid #103128 | pUC19-Q6KIQ7 | addgene full sequence | sequence record 201892 | Addgene NGS Result
AGACAAGCCCGTCAGGGCGCGTCAGCGGGTGTTGGCGGGTGTCGGGGCTGGCTTAACTATGCGGCATCAG
AGCAGATTGTACTGAGAGTGCACCATATGCGGTGTGAAATACCGCACAGATGCGTAAGGAGAAAATACCG
CATCAGGCGCCATTCGCCATTCAGGCTGCGCAACTGTTGGGAAGGGCGATCGGTGCGGGCCTCTTCGCTA
TTACGCCAGCTGGCGAAAGGGGGATGTGCTGCAAGGCGATTAAGTTGGGTAACGCCAGGGTTTTCCCAGT
CACGACGTTGTAAAACGACGGCCAGTGTGCTGTCTCATCATTTTGGCAAAGAATTCGCGGCCGCCACCAT
GTATTTCTACAAGAATAAAGAGAACAAGCTGAACAAAAAGGTGGTGTTGGGACTCGACCTGGGGATTGCC
TCAGTGGGGTGGTGTCTGACTGACATCTCTCAAAAGGAGGATAACAAGTTTCCTATCATCCTCCATGGAG
TCCGCCTGTTCGAGACGGTGGACGACTCCGACGATAAGCTGCTGAATGAAACACGAAGGAAGAAGAGAGG
ACAGAGAAGACGAAATCGGCGGCTTTTCACCCGCAAGCGGGATTTTATCAAGTACCTGATCGACAATAAT
ATTATTGAACTTGAGTTCGACAAGAATCCGAAGATTCTGGTGCGCAATTTCATCGAAAAGTATATCAATC
CCTTTAGTAAGAATCTCGAACTCAAATATAAGAGCGTTACAAATCTCCCCATCGGGTTCCATAACCTGCG
CAAGGCCGCAATCAATGAGAAATACAAGCTTGACAAGAGTGAGCTGATCGTGTTGTTGTATTTTTACCTG
TCCCTTCGCGGTGCCTTCTTCGATAATCCCGAAGACACGAAGTCTAAAGAAATGAACAAGAATGAGATCG
AAATTTTTGATAAGAATGAGTCCATTAAGAACGCGGAATTCCCGATCGATAAGATAATCGAATTTTACAA
GATCAGTGGAAAGATAAGGTCCACGATAAACCTTAAATTCGGCCACCAGGACTACCTGAAAGAAATAAAA
CAAGTGTTTGAAAAGCAGAACATCGATTTTATGAATTACGAGAAATTTGCAATGGAGGAAAAAAGCTTCT
TTTCCCGGATAAGGAATTACAGCGAAGGACCCGGAAATGAGAAGTCTTTCTCCAAGTACGGATTGTATGC
AAATGAGAACGGTAACCCCGAGTTGATCATAAACGAAAAGGGACAGAAGATTTATACAAAAATTTTTAAA
ACACTGTGGGAAAGTAAAATCGGCAAGTGTAGCTACGATAAAAAGCTTTACCGGGCTCCCAAGAACTCCT
TCTCAGCAAAAGTATTCGATATCACTAACAAACTGACTGACTGGAAACACAAAAATGAATATATTAGTGA
GAGGTTGAAAAGAAAGATTTTGCTTAGCAGATTCCTGAACAAGGATAGCAAATCCGCTGTGGAGAAAATA
CTTAAGGAGGAGAACATTAAGTTCGAGAACCTTTCTGAAATCGCATATAATAAGGATGATAATAAGATCA
ATCTTCCCATCATTAATGCATACCACAGCCTGACAACTATCTTTAAAAAGCACTTGATCAACTTTGAGAA
TTACTTGATTTCTAACGAGAATGATCTGTCTAAGCTGATGAGCTTTTATAAGCAACAAAGCGAAAAACTG
TTCGTGCCTAACGAGAAAGGGTCTTACGAGATCAATCAAAATAACAACGTACTGCACATCTTCGATGCCA
TTTCCAATATCCTTAACAAGTTCAGTACCATCCAGGATCGAATTCGGATCCTCGAAGGGTACTTTGAATT
CAGTAATCTTAAGAAGGACGTGAAGAGCTCTGAAATCTATTCAGAGATTGCTAAACTGCGAGAATTCTCA
GGAACCAGCTCCCTGTCTTTTGGGGCTTACTACAAATTTATCCCCAACCTCATCTCAGAGGGCTCCAAAA
ACTACAGCACCATAAGTTATGAGGAGAAAGCCCTCCAGAATCAGAAAAATAACTTCAGTCACTCTAACCT
GTTCGAAAAGACTTGGGTGGAGGATCTCATTGCCTCCCCTACCGTCAAGCGGTCTTTGCGACAGACTATG
AACCTGCTGAAGGAAATCTTTAAGTATTCCGAAAAAAATAACCTCGAGATCGAGAAGATTGTAGTCGAGG
TAACTAGAAGCTCTAACAACAAGCACGAAAGGAAAAAAATTGAAGGTATAAACAAGTATCGAAAAGAGAA
GTACGAGGAACTGAAAAAAGTATATGATCTCCCCAACGAAAACACCACTCTGCTTAAGAAGTTGTGGTTG
TTGCGCCAGCAGCAGGGCTATGACGCATACTCACTCCGGAAGATTGAAGCCAATGATGTGATTAATAAGC
CTTGGAATTACGATATTGATCACATTGTGCCTAGGTCTATCTCCTTCGACGATTCATTTAGCAATCTGGT
AATTGTGAATAAACTCGATAATGCAAAAAAATCAAATGACCTGTCCGCCAAACAGTTTATTGAGAAAATC
TATGGGATCGAGAAGCTGAAGGAGGCCAAGGAAAACTGGGGGAATTGGTACCTGCGCAATGCTAATGGTA
AGGCTTTCAACGATAAAGGTAAGTTCATCAAACTTTATACCATTGACAATCTCGACGAATTTGATAACAG
CGATTTTATTAACAGAAACCTTAGTGACACCAGCTACATTACTAACGCTCTCGTCAACCATCTTACCTTT
TCTAATTCTAAGTATAAGTATTCTGTTGTCTCAGTGAACGGAAAACAGACCTCCAATCTTCGCAATCAGA
TTGCTTTCGTCGGGATTAAGAACAACAAGGAAACCGAACGCGAGTGGAAGCGTCCGGAGGGCTTTAAGTC
AATTAATTCTAACGATTTCCTGATACGCGAGGAAGGAAAAAACGATGTTAAAGATGATGTTCTCATTAAG
GATAGGTCCTTTAACGGGCACCATGCCGAGGACGCCTACTTTATCACAATCATCTCCCAGTACTTCAGGT
CCTTTAAGCGGATCGAGAGACTTAACGTCAACTACAGGAAAGAGACACGCGAACTGGACGACCTCGAAAA
GAATAATATCAAGTTTAAAGAAAAGGCCTCCTTCGATAATTTTCTGTTGATTAATGCCCTGGACGAACTG
AATGAAAAACTCAATCAAATGCGGTTCAGCAGGATGGTGATCACAAAGAAGAATACCCAGCTGTTTAATG
AAACACTCTATAGTGGGAAGTACGACAAGGGCAAGAACACAATCAAGAAAGTCGAGAAGCTTAACTTGCT
GGACAATCGCACAGACAAAATCAAGAAAATCGAAGAGTTCTTTGACGAAGATAAGCTCAAGGAAAACGAA
TTGACTAAACTCCATATATTTAACCACGACAAGAATCTGTACGAAACCCTTAAAATCATATGGAACGAGG
TGAAAATCGAAATCAAGAATAAGAATCTTAACGAGAAAAATTACTTTAAGTACTTCGTGAATAAGAAGCT
GCAGGAGGGCAAGATTAGTTTCAACGAATGGGTGCCGATCCTGGACAACGACTTCAAAATTATTCGAAAA
ATTCGGTATATCAAGTTCTCTAGCGAGGAGAAAGAGACTGACGAGATCATTTTTTCCCAGTCAAACTTCC
TTAAAATCGATCAAAGGCAGAACTTTAGCTTCCATAATACCTTGTACTGGGTGCAGATTTGGGTCTACAA
AAACCAGAAAGATCAGTATTGCTTTATTTCCATTGACGCCAGGAATAGCAAGTTTGAGAAAGATGAAATC
AAAATCAACTATGAGAAGCTCAAGACACAAAAGGAGAAACTGCAGATCATAAATGAGGAACCGATTCTCA
AGATAAACAAAGGTGATCTGTTTGAGAACGAAGAAAAGGAACTGTTCTATATCGTGGGCAGAGACGAAAA
ACCACAGAAGCTCGAAATAAAATATATCCTGGGGAAGAAAATCAAAGACCAAAAGCAGATTCAAAAACCT
GTCAAAAAATACTTTCCCAATTGGAAAAAGGTTAATCTTACATACATGGGGGAAATCTTCAAGAAAAGCA
GGGCTGACCCCAAGAAGAAGAGGAAGGTGAGGTCCATGGTCATAGCTGTTTCCTGTGTGAAATTGTTATC
CGCTCACAATTCCACACAACATACGAGCCGGAAGCATAAAGTGTAAAGCCTGGGGTGCCTAATGAGTGAG
CTAACTCACATTAATTGCGTTGCGCTCACTGCCCGCTTTCCAGTCGGGAAACCTGTCGTGCCAGCTGCAT
TAATGAATCGGCCAACGCGCGGGGAGAGGCGGTTTGCGTATTGGGCGCTCTTCCGCTTCCTCGCTCACTG
ACTCGCTGCGCTCGGTCGTTCGGCTGCGTCTTCCGCTTCCTCGCTCACTGACTCGCTGCGCTCGGTCGTT
CGGCTGCGGCGAGCGGTATCAGCTCACTCAAAGGCGGTAATACGGTTATCCACAGAATCAGGGGATAACG
CAGGAAAGAACATGTGAGCAAAAGGCCAGCAAAAGGCCAGGAACCGTAAAAAGGCCGCGTTGCTGGCGTT
TTTCCATAGGCTCCGCCCCCCTGACGAGCATCACAAAAATCGACGCTCAAGTCAGAGGTGGCGAAACCCG
ACAGGACTATAAAGATACCAGGCGTTTCCCCCTGGAAGCTCCCTCGTGCGCTCTCCTGTTCCGACCCTGC
CGCTTACCGGATACCTGTCCGCCTTTCTCCCTTCGGGAAGCGTGGCGCTTTCTCATAGCTCACGCTGTAG
GTATCTCAGTTCGGTGTAGGTCGTTCGCTCCAAGCTGGGCTGTGTGCACGAACCCCCCGTTCAGCCCGAC
CGCTGCGCCTTATCCGGTAACTATCGTCTTGAGTCCAACCCGGTAAGACACGACTTATCGCCACTGGCAG
CAGCCACTGGTAACAGGATTAGCAGAGCGAGGTATGTAGGCGGTGCTACAGAGTTCTTGAAGTGGTGGCC
TAACTACGGCTACACTAGAAGAACAGTATTTGGTATCTGCGCTCTGCTGAAGCCAGTTACCTTCGGAAAA
AGAGTTGGTAGCTCTTGATCCGGCAAACAAACCACCGCTGGTAGCGGTGGTTTTTTTGTTTGCAAGCAGC
AGATTACGCGCAGAAAAAAAGGATCTCAAGAAGATCCTTTGATCTTTTCTACGGGGTCTGACGCTCAGTG
GAACGAAAACTCACGTTAAGGGATTTTGGTCATGAGATTATCAAAAAGGATCTTCACCTAGATCCTTTTA
AATTAAAAATGAAGTTTTAAATCAATCTAAAGTATATATGAGTAAACTTGGTCTGACAGTTACCAATGCT
TAATCAGTGAGGCACCTATCTCAGCGATCTGTCTATTTCGTTCATCCATAGTTGCCTGACTCCCCGTCGT
GTAGATAACTACGATACGGGAGGGCTTACCATCTGGCCCCAGTGCTGCAATGATACCGCGAGACCCACGC
TCACCGGCTCCAGATTTATCAGCAATAAACCAGCCAGCCGGAAGGGCCGAGCGCAGAAGTGGTCCTGCAA
CTTTATCCGCCTCCATCCAGTCTATTAATTGTTGCCGGGAAGCTAGAGTAAGTAGTTCGCCAGTTAATAG
TTTGCGCAACGTTGTTGCCATTGCTACAGGCATCGTGGTGTCACGCTCGTCGTTTGGTATGGCTTCATTC
AGCTCCGGTTCCCAACGATCAAGGCGAGTTACATGATCCCCCATGTTGTGCAAAAAAGCGGTTAGCTCCT
TCGGTCCTCCGATCGTTGTCAGAAGTAAGTTGGCCGCAGTGTTATCACTCATGGTTATGGCAGCACTGCA
TAATTCTCTTACTGTCATGCCATCCGTAAGATGCTTTTCTGTGACTGGTGAGTACTCAACCAAGTCATTC
TGAGAATAGTGTATGCGGCGACCGAGTTGCTCTTGCCCGGCGTCAATACGGGATAATACCGCGCCACATA
GCAGAACTTTAAAAGTGCTCATCATTGGAAAACGTTCTTCGGGGCGAAAACTCTCAAGGATCTTACCGCT
GTTGAGATCCAGTTCGATGTAACCCACTCGTGCACCCAACTGATCTTCAGCATCTTTTACTTTCACCAGC
GTTTCTGGGTGAGCAAAAACAGGAAGGCAAAATGCCGCAAAAAAGGGAATAAGGGCGACACGGAAATGTT
GAATACTCATACTCTTCCTTTTTCAATATTATTGAAGCATTTATCAGGGTTATTGTCTCATGAGCGGATA
CATATTTGAATGTATTTAGAAAAATAAACAAATAGGGGTTCCGCGCACATTTCCCCGAAAAGTGCCACCT
GACGTCTAAGAAACCATTATTATCATGACATTAACCTATAAAAATAGGCGTATCACGAGGCCCTTTCGTC
TCGCGCGTTTCGGTGATGACGGTGAAAACCTCTGACACATGCAGCTCCCGGAGACGGTCACAGCTTGTCT
GTAAGCGGATGCCGGGAGC
Features (pLannotate 1.2.2; 12 found; start..end, strand, type, name):
     48..147     +  misc_feature   bom (fragment): basis of mobility region from pBR322
    153..307     -  CDS            lacZα (fragment): LacZα fragment of β-galactosidase; lacZ fragment
   2600..2616    +  CDS            T7 lysozyme (fragment): lysozyme from bacteriophage T7 inhibitor of T7 RNA polymerase
   4123..4139    -  protein_bind   lac operator: The lac repressor binds to the lac operator to inhibit transcription in E. coli. This inhibition can be relieved by adding lactose or isopropyl-β-D-thiogalactopyranoside (IPTG). lac repressor encoded by lacI
   4147..4177    -  promoter       lac promoter: promoter for the E. coli lac operon
   4192..4213    -  protein_bind   CAP binding site: CAP binding activates transcription in the presence of cAMP. E. coli catabolite activator protein
   4226..4318    -  CDS            lacI (fragment): lac repressor; lacI; The lac repressor binds to the lac operator to inhibit transcription in E. coli. This inhibition can be relieved by adding lactose or isopropyl-β-D-thiogalactopyranoside (IPTG).
   4320..4368    -  rep_origin     RSF ori (fragment): Plasmids containing the RSF 1030 origin of replication can be propagated in E. coli cells that contain additional plasmids with compatible origins.
   4551..5139    -  rep_origin     ori: high-copy-number ColE1/pMB1/pBR322/pUC origin of replication
   5310..6170    -  CDS            AmpR: β-lactamase; bla; confers resistance to ampicillin, carbenicillin, and related antibiotics
   6171..6275    -  promoter       AmpR promoter: bla
   6370..6405    +  CDS            rop (fragment): Rop protein, which maintains plasmids at low copy number; rop
