[The description below was written by a language model from this plasmid's Addgene catalogue record and pLannotate feature annotations shown in this document.]
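Description:
pUC19-Q6KIQ7 is a bacterial cloning plasmid that stores a synthetic, human codon-optimized Cas9 coding sequence from Mycoplasma mobile (strain 163K), named for the protein database accession Q6KIQ7. The backbone is the commercial high-copy vector pUC19. The sequenced plasmid of about 6.5 kb shows the expected pUC maintenance elements: the ColE1/pMB1-type high-copy origin of replication and the β-lactamase (AmpR) gene with its own promoter, which gives ampicillin selection in E. coli.

The roughly 3.7 kb insert was introduced by Gibson assembly. In the feature table it corresponds to the large unannotated stretch between the remaining lacZα fragment on one side and the lac operator, lac promoter and CAP binding site on the other, which places it in the interrupted lacZα/polylinker region of pUC19. The annotation software did not recognise the Cas9 gene itself. Several very short hits are only fragments: a T7 lysozyme match inside the insert region, plus lacI, RSF ori, rop and bom. These most likely reflect chance similarity or residual backbone sequence rather than functional parts.

No mammalian promoter, nuclear localisation signal, epitope tag, polyadenylation signal or guide RNA cassette is recorded, so the plasmid is not an expression construct for human cells. As the deposit states, it serves as a sequence-verified template from which the codon-optimized Cas9 orthologue can be amplified or subcloned into expression vectors. It comes from a project on high-throughput assembly of multiple cas9 gene variants from tiled, sequence-verified oligonucleotides.
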