Addgene plasmid #103128: pUC19-Q6KIQ7
Purpose: Cas9 coding gene template with optimized sequence for human codon usage
Depositing lab: Duhee Bang. Depositing organization: Yonsei University. Publication: High-throughput construction of multiple cas9 gene variants via assembly of high-depth tiled and sequence-verified oligonucleotides. Cho N, Seo HN, Ryu T, Kwon E, Huh S, Noh J, Yeom H, Hwang B, Ha H, Lee JH, Kwon S, Bang D. Nucleic Acids Res. 2018 May 18;46(9):e55. doi: 10.1093/nar/gky112. PubMed 29529247.
Backbone
  Vector backbone: pUC19
  Backbone manufacturer: NEB(New England Biolabs)
  Vector type: CRISPR ; Cloning vector
Growth in bacteria
  Bacterial resistance: Ampicillin, 100 μg/mL
  Growth temperature: 37°C
  Growth strain: DH5alpha
  Copy number: High Copy
Gene/Insert
  Gene/Insert name: Q6KIQ7(Cas9 coding gene from Mycoplasma mobile (strain ATCC 43663 / 163K / NCTC 11711))
  Insert size (bp): 3709
  Mutation: human codon-optimized
  Cloning method: Gibson Cloning
  Sequencing primers: 5′ gctgcaaggcgattaagttg; 3′ cggctcgtatgttgtgtgg
Terms and licenses: Academic/Nonprofit Terms; Industry Terms: Not Available to Industry
How to cite: pUC19-Q6KIQ7 was a gift from Duhee Bang (Addgene plasmid # 103128 ; http://n2t.net/addgene:103128 ; RRID:Addgene_103128)
