>Addgene plasmid #103128 | pUC19-Q6KIQ7 | depositor partial sequence | sequence record 195293 | Q6KIQ7
ATGTATTTCTACAAGAATAAAGAGAACAAGCTGAACAAAAAGGTGGTGTTGGGACTCGACCTGGGGATTG
CCTCAGTGGGGTGGTGTCTGACTGACATCTCTCAAAAGGAGGATAACAAGTTTCCTATCATCCTCCATGG
AGTCCGCCTGTTCGAGACGGTGGACGACTCCGACGATAAGCTGCTGAATGAAACACGAAGGAAGAAGAGA
GGACAGAGAAGACGAAATCGGCGGCTTTTCACCCGCAAGCGGGATTTTATCAAGTACCTGATCGACAATA
ATATTATTGAACTTGAGTTCGACAAGAATCCGAAGATTCTGGTGCGCAATTTCATCGAAAAGTATATCAA
TCCCTTTAGTAAGAATCTCGAACTCAAATATAAGAGCGTTACAAATCTCCCCATCGGGTTCCATAACCTG
CGCAAGGCCGCAATCAATGAGAAATACAAGCTTGACAAGAGTGAGCTGATCGTGTTGTTGTATTTTTACC
TGTCCCTTCGCGGTGCCTTCTTCGATAATCCCGAAGACACGAAGTCTAAAGAAATGAACAAGAATGAGAT
CGAAATTTTTGATAAGAATGAGTCCATTAAGAACGCGGAATTCCCGATCGATAAGATAATCGAATTTTAC
AAGATCAGTGGAAAGATAAGGTCCACGATAAACCTTAAATTCGGCCACCAGGACTACCTGAAAGAAATAA
AACAAGTGTTTGAAAAGCAGAACATCGATTTTATGAATTACGAGAAATTTGCAATGGAGGAAAAAAGCTT
CTTTTCCCGGATAAGGAATTACAGCGAAGGACCCGGAAATGAGAAGTCTTTCTCCAAGTACGGATTGTAT
GCAAATGAGAACGGTAACCCCGAGTTGATCATAAACGAAAAGGGACAGAAGATTTATACAAAAATTTTTA
AAACACTGTGGGAAAGTAAAATCGGCAAGTGTAGCTACGATAAAAAGCTTTACCGGGCTCCCAAGAACTC
CTTCTCAGCAAAAGTATTCGATATCACTAACAAACTGACTGACTGGAAACACAAAAATGAATATATTAGT
GAGAGGTTGAAAAGAAAGATTTTGCTTAGCAGATTCCTGAACAAGGATAGCAAATCCGCTGTGGAGAAAA
TACTTAAGGAGGAGAACATTAAGTTCGAGAACCTTTCTGAAATCGCATATAATAAGGATGATAATAAGAT
CAATCTTCCCATCATTAATGCATACCACAGCCTGACAACTATCTTTAAAAAGCACTTGATCAACTTTGAG
AATTACTTGATTTCTAACGAGAATGATCTGTCTAAGCTGATGAGCTTTTATAAGCAACAAAGCGAAAAAC
TGTTCGTGCCTAACGAGAAAGGGTCTTACGAGATCAATCAAAATAACAACGTACTGCACATCTTCGATGC
CATTTCCAATATCCTTAACAAGTTCAGTACCATCCAGGATCGAATTCGGATCCTCGAAGGGTACTTTGAA
TTCAGTAATCTTAAGAAGGACGTGAAGAGCTCTGAAATCTATTCAGAGATTGCTAAACTGCGAGAATTCT
CAGGAACCAGCTCCCTGTCTTTTGGGGCTTACTACAAATTTATCCCCAACCTCATCTCAGAGGGCTCCAA
AAACTACAGCACCATAAGTTATGAGGAGAAAGCCCTCCAGAATCAGAAAAATAACTTCAGTCACTCTAAC
CTGTTCGAAAAGACTTGGGTGGAGGATCTCATTGCCTCCCCTACCGTCAAGCGGTCTTTGCGACAGACTA
TGAACCTGCTGAAGGAAATCTTTAAGTATTCCGAAAAAAATAACCTCGAGATCGAGAAGATTGTAGTCGA
GGTAACTAGAAGCTCTAACAACAAGCACGAAAGGAAAAAAATTGAAGGTATAAACAAGTATCGAAAAGAG
AAGTACGAGGAACTGAAAAAAGTATATGATCTCCCCAACGAAAACACCACTCTGCTTAAGAAGTTGTGGT
TGTTGCGCCAGCAGCAGGGCTATGACGCATACTCACTCCGGAAGATTGAAGCCAATGATGTGATTAATAA
GCCTTGGAATTACGATATTGATCACATTGTGCCTAGGTCTATCTCCTTCGACGATTCATTTAGCAATCTG
GTAATTGTGAATAAACTCGATAATGCAAAAAAATCAAATGACCTGTCCGCCAAACAGTTTATTGAGAAAA
TCTATGGGATCGAGAAGCTGAAGGAGGCCAAGGAAAACTGGGGGAATTGGTACCTGCGCAATGCTAATGG
TAAGGCTTTCAACGATAAAGGTAAGTTCATCAAACTTTATACCATTGACAATCTCGACGAATTTGATAAC
AGCGATTTTATTAACAGAAACCTTAGTGACACCAGCTACATTACTAACGCTCTCGTCAACCATCTTACCT
TTTCTAATTCTAAGTATAAGTATTCTGTTGTCTCAGTGAACGGAAAACAGACCTCCAATCTTCGCAATCA
GATTGCTTTCGTCGGGATTAAGAACAACAAGGAAACCGAACGCGAGTGGAAGCGTCCGGAGGGCTTTAAG
TCAATTAATTCTAACGATTTCCTGATACGCGAGGAAGGAAAAAACGATGTTAAAGATGATGTTCTCATTA
AGGATAGGTCCTTTAACGGGCACCATGCCGAGGACGCCTACTTTATCACAATCATCTCCCAGTACTTCAG
GTCCTTTAAGCGGATCGAGAGACTTAACGTCAACTACAGGAAAGAGACACGCGAACTGGACGACCTCGAA
AAGAATAATATCAAGTTTAAAGAAAAGGCCTCCTTCGATAATTTTCTGTTGATTAATGCCCTGGACGAAC
TGAATGAAAAACTCAATCAAATGCGGTTCAGCAGGATGGTGATCACAAAGAAGAATACCCAGCTGTTTAA
TGAAACACTCTATAGTGGGAAGTACGACAAGGGCAAGAACACAATCAAGAAAGTCGAGAAGCTTAACTTG
CTGGACAATCGCACAGACAAAATCAAGAAAATCGAAGAGTTCTTTGACGAAGATAAGCTCAAGGAAAACG
AATTGACTAAACTCCATATATTTAACCACGACAAGAATCTGTACGAAACCCTTAAAATCATATGGAACGA
GGTGAAAATCGAAATCAAGAATAAGAATCTTAACGAGAAAAATTACTTTAAGTACTTCGTGAATAAGAAG
CTGCAGGAGGGCAAGATTAGTTTCAACGAATGGGTGCCGATCCTGGACAACGACTTCAAAATTATTCGAA
AAATTCGGTATATCAAGTTCTCTAGCGAGGAGAAAGAGACTGACGAGATCATTTTTTCCCAGTCAAACTT
CCTTAAAATCGATCAAAGGCAGAACTTTAGCTTCCATAATACCTTGTACTGGGTGCAGATTTGGGTCTAC
AAAAACCAGAAAGATCAGTATTGCTTTATTTCCATTGACGCCAGGAATAGCAAGTTTGAGAAAGATGAAA
TCAAAATCAACTATGAGAAGCTCAAGACACAAAAGGAGAAACTGCAGATCATAAATGAGGAACCGATTCT
CAAGATAAACAAAGGTGATCTGTTTGAGAACGAAGAAAAGGAACTGTTCTATATCGTGGGCAGAGACGAA
AAACCACAGAAGCTCGAAATAAAATATATCCTGGGGAAGAAAATCAAAGACCAAAAGCAGATTCAAAAAC
CTGTCAAAAAATACTTTCCCAATTGGAAAAAGGTTAATCTTACATACATGGGGGAAATCTTCAAGAAA
